Addgene plasmid #114425: 2xsspB-mSc-sspB-ITSN1
Purpose: Translocating ITSN1 to iLID and activate Cdc42
Depositing lab: Dorus Gadella. Depositing organization: University of Amsterdam. Publication: Increasing spatial resolution of photoregulated GTPases through immobilized peripheral membrane proteins. Van Geel O, Hartsuiker R, Gadella TWJ. Small GTPases. 2018 Sep 5:1-10. doi: 10.1080/21541248.2018.1507411. PubMed 30182785.
Backbone
  Vector backbone: pClontech-N1
  Vector type: Mammalian Expression
Growth in bacteria
  Bacterial resistance: Kanamycin, 50 μg/mL
  Growth temperature: 37°C
  Growth strain: DH5alpha
  Copy number: High Copy
Gene/Insert
  Gene/Insert name: ITSN1
  Species: Synthetic
  Mutation: truncated ITSN1 (1159-1509)
  Promoter: CMV
  Tag / fusion protein: mScarlet (N terminal on backbone)
  Cloning method: Restriction Enzyme; 5′ cloning site unknown (unknown if destroyed)
Terms and licenses: Academic/Nonprofit Terms; Industry Terms: Not Available to Industry
How to cite: 2xsspB-mSc-sspB-ITSN1 was a gift from Dorus Gadella (Addgene plasmid # 114425 ; http://n2t.net/addgene:114425 ; RRID:Addgene_114425)
