[The description below was written by a language model from this plasmid's Addgene catalogue record and pLannotate feature annotations shown in this document.]
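Description:
2xsspB-mSc-sspB-ITSN1 is a 6,973 bp mammalian expression plasmid built on a Clontech N1-type backbone. It is propagated in E. coli at high copy from a ColE1/pUC-type origin and also carries an f1 phage origin. A single Tn5 NeoR/KanR cassette serves both hosts. A bacterial (bla-type) promoter drives it for kanamycin selection. An SV40 early promoter with an HSV TK polyadenylation signal allows G418 selection in mammalian cells. Short ble and bGH poly(A) fragments are also annotated in this region; they are partial matches with no stated function. The depositor and sequencing-derived records are the same length and show the same features in the same order, differing only in their start coordinate.

The CMV enhancer/promoter drives one open reading frame that ends at an SV40 poly(A) signal. In order, it encodes two tandem sspB fragments, the red fluorescent protein mScarlet, a third sspB fragment and a truncated human ITSN1 (residues 1159–1509). These modules are separated by short linker sequences derived from the multiple cloning site. The catalogue lists the insert species as synthetic, which fits the chimeric design. The annotation tool matches the sspB units to the Haemophilus influenzae protein.

SspB is the binding partner of the iLID optogenetic dimerizer, which exposes its SspB-binding peptide when illuminated with blue light. The stated purpose is to translocate ITSN1 to iLID and so activate the small GTPase Cdc42. Light therefore recruits the fusion to wherever a co-expressed iLID anchor is located, and mScarlet lets that relocation be imaged. Three sspB copies presumably strengthen or multiply iLID binding, though the record does not give this rationale. The associated publication concerns improving the spatial resolution of photoregulated GTPases.
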