Features (pLannotate 1.2.2; 21 found; start..end, strand, type, name):
     61..364     +  enhancer       CMV enhancer: human cytomegalovirus immediate early enhancer
    365..568     +  promoter       CMV promoter: human cytomegalovirus (CMV) immediate early promoter
    609..665     +  misc_feature   MCS: multiple cloning site
    669..697     +  misc_feature   MCS (fragment): multiple cloning site
    741..1076    +  CDS            sspB (fragment): SSPB_HAEIN - Experimental evidence at protein level: Swiss-Prot protein existence level 1. Also stimulates degradation of the N-terminus of RseA (residues 1-108, alone or in complex with sigma-E) by ClpX-ClpP in a non-ssrA-mediated fashion. From Haemophilus influenzae (strain ATCC 51907 / DSM 11121 / KW20 / Rd).
   1089..1117    +  misc_feature   MCS (fragment): multiple cloning site
   1161..1496    +  CDS            sspB (fragment): SSPB_HAEIN - Experimental evidence at protein level: Swiss-Prot protein existence level 1. Also stimulates degradation of the N-terminus of RseA (residues 1-108, alone or in complex with sigma-E) by ClpX-ClpP in a non-ssrA-mediated fashion. From Haemophilus influenzae (strain ATCC 51907 / DSM 11121 / KW20 / Rd).
   1509..2204    +  CDS            mScarlet: mScarlet is a basic (constitutively fluorescent) red fluorescent protein published in 2016, derived from synthetic construct. It has moderate acid sensitivity.
   2205..2233    +  misc_feature   MCS (fragment): multiple cloning site
   2277..2606    +  CDS            sspB (fragment): SSPB_HAEIN - Experimental evidence at protein level: Swiss-Prot protein existence level 1. Also stimulates degradation of the N-terminus of RseA (residues 1-108, alone or in complex with sigma-E) by ClpX-ClpP in a non-ssrA-mediated fashion. From Haemophilus influenzae (strain ATCC 51907 / DSM 11121 / KW20 / Rd).
   2619..2647    +  misc_feature   MCS (fragment): multiple cloning site
   2679..3746    +  CDS            ITSN1 (fragment): ITSN1_HUMAN - Also known as ITSN From Homo sapiens (Human).
   3761..3882    +  polyA_signal   SV40 poly(A) signal: SV40 polyadenylation signal
   3916..4344    -  rep_origin     f1 ori (sequence partly withheld): f1 bacteriophage origin of replication; arrow indicates direction of (+) strand synthesis
   4371..4475    +  promoter       AmpR promoter: bla
   4477..4834    +  promoter       SV40 promoter: SV40 enhancer and early promoter
   4869..5663    +  CDS            NeoR/KanR: aminoglycoside phosphotransferase from Tn5; aph(3')-II (or nptII); confers resistance to neomycin, kanamycin, and G418 (Geneticin®)
   5684..5836    +  CDS            ble (fragment): BLE_KLEPN - Experimental evidence at protein level: Swiss-Prot protein existence level 1. Binding protein with a strong affinity to the bleomycin family of antibiotics. Binds to CL990; an antimitotic-antibiotic compound. From Klebsiella pneumoniae.
   5895..5942    +  polyA_signal   HSV TK poly(A) signal: herpes simplex virus thymidine kinase polyadenylation signal (Cole and Stacy, 1985)
   6033..6049    -  polyA_signal   bGH poly(A) signal (fragment): bovine growth hormone polyadenylation signal
   6271..6859    +  rep_origin     ori: high-copy-number ColE1/pMB1/pBR322/pUC origin of replication
>Addgene plasmid #114425 | 2xsspB-mSc-sspB-ITSN1 | depositor full sequence | sequence record 215999 | Full Sequence
TAGTTATTAATAGTAATCAATTACGGGGTCATTAGTTCATAGCCCATATATGGAGTTCCGCGTTACATAA
CTTACGGTAAATGGCCCGCCTGGCTGACCGCCCAACGACCCCCGCCCATTGACGTCAATAATGACGTATG
TTCCCATAGTAACGCCAATAGGGACTTTCCATTGACGTCAATGGGTGGAGTATTTACGGTAAACTGCCCA
CTTGGCAGTACATCAAGTGTATCATATGCCAAGTACGCCCCCTATTGACGTCAATGACGGTAAATGGCCC
GCCTGGCATTATGCCCAGTACATGACCTTATGGGACTTTCCTACTTGGCAGTACATCTACGTATTAGTCA
TCGCTATTACCATGGTGATGCGGTTTTGGCAGTACATCAATGGGCGTGGATAGCGGTTTGACTCACGGGG
ATTTCCAAGTCTCCACCCCATTGACGTCAATGGGAGTTTGTTTTGGCACCAAAATCAACGGGACTTTCCA
AAATGTCGTAACAACTCCGCCCCATTGACGCAAATGGGCGGTAGGCGTGTACGGTGGGAGGTCTATATAA
GCAGAGCTGGTTTAGTGAACCGTCAGATCCGCTAGCGCTACCGGACTCAGATCTCGAGCTCAAGCTTCGA
ATTCTGCAGTCGACGGTACCGCGGGCCCGGGATCCATGGGACTCAGATCTCGAGCTCAAGCTTCGAACGA
ATTCGGCATTGATCTGAGCGGCCTGACCCTGCAGGAATTCAGCTCCCCGAAACGCCCTAAGCTGCTGCGT
GAATATTACGATTGGCTGGTTGATAACAGCTTTACCCCATATCTGGTGGTGGATGCCACATACCTGGGCG
TGAACGTGCCCGTGGAGTATGTGAAAGACGGTCAGATCGTGCTGAATCTGTCTGCAAGTGCGACCGGCAA
CCTGCAACTGACAAATGATTTTATCCAGTTCAACGCCCGCTTTAAGGGCGTGTCTCGTGAACTGTATATC
CCGATGGGTGCCGCTCTGGCCATTTACGCTCGCGAGAACGGCGATGGTGTGATGTTCGAACCAGAAGAAA
TCTATGACGAGCTGAATATTGGTCCACCGGGATCCATGGGACTCAGATCTCGAGCTCAAGCTTCGAACGA
ATTCGGCATTGATCTGAGCGGCCTGACCCTGCAGGAATTCAGCTCCCCGAAACGCCCTAAGCTGCTGCGT
GAATATTACGATTGGCTGGTTGATAACAGCTTTACCCCATATCTGGTGGTGGATGCCACATACCTGGGCG
TGAACGTGCCCGTGGAGTATGTGAAAGACGGTCAGATCGTGCTGAATCTGTCTGCAAGTGCGACCGGCAA
CCTGCAACTGACAAATGATTTTATCCAGTTCAACGCCCGCTTTAAGGGCGTGTCTCGTGAACTGTATATC
CCGATGGGTGCCGCTCTGGCCATTTACGCTCGCGAGAACGGCGATGGTGTGATGTTCGAACCAGAAGAAA
TCTATGACGAGCTGAATATTGGTCCACCGGTCGCCACCATGGTGAGCAAGGGCGAGGCAGTGATCAAGGA
GTTCATGCGGTTCAAGGTGCACATGGAGGGCTCCATGAACGGCCACGAGTTCGAGATCGAGGGCGAGGGC
GAGGGCCGCCCCTACGAGGGCACCCAGACCGCCAAGCTGAAGGTGACCAAGGGTGGCCCCCTGCCCTTCT
CCTGGGACATCCTGTCCCCTCAGTTCATGTACGGCTCCAGGGCCTTCACCAAGCACCCCGCCGACATCCC
CGACTACTATAAGCAGTCCTTCCCCGAGGGCTTCAAGTGGGAGCGCGTGATGAACTTCGAGGACGGCGGC
GCCGTGACCGTGACCCAGGACACCTCCCTGGAGGACGGCACCCTGATCTACAAGGTGAAGCTCCGCGGCA
CCAACTTCCCTCCTGACGGCCCCGTAATGCAGAAGAAGACAATGGGCTGGGAAGCGTCCACCGAGCGGTT
GTACCCCGAGGACGGCGTGCTGAAGGGCGACATTAAGATGGCCCTGCGCCTGAAGGACGGCGGCCGCTAC
CTGGCGGACTTCAAGACCACCTACAAGGCCAAGAAGCCCGTGCAGATGCCCGGCGCCTACAACGTCGACC
GCAAGTTGGACATCACCTCCCACAACGAGGACTACACCGTGGTGGAACAGTACGAACGCTCCGAGGGCCG
CCACTCCACCGGCGGCATGGACGAGCTGTACAAGGGACTCAGATCTCGAGCTCAAGCTTCGAACGAATTC
GGCATTGATCTGAGCGGCCTGACCCTGCAGGAATTCAGCTCCCCGAAACGCCCTAAGCTGCTGCGTGAAT
ATTACGATTGGCTGGTTGATAACAGCTTTACCCCATATCTGGTGGTGGATGCCACATACCTGGGCGTGAA
CGTGCCCGTGGAGTATGTGAAAGACGGTCAGATCGTGCTGAATCTGTCTGCAAGTGCGACCGGCAACCTG
CAACTGACAAATGATTTTATCCAGTTCAACGCCCGCTTTAAGGGCGTGTCTCGTGAACTGTATATCCCGA
TGGGTGCCGCTCTGGCCATTTACGCTCGCGAGAACGGCGATGGTGTGATGTTCGAACCAGAAGAAATCTA
TGACGAGCTGAATATTGGTGGTACCATGGGACTCAGATCTCGAGCTCAAGCTTCGAACGAATTCGGCATT
GATCTGAGCGGCCTGACCCTGCAGGTCCGGAATATGTTGACCCCAACTGAAAGAAAGCGACAAGGATACA
TCCACGAGCTCATTGTCACCGAGGAGAACTATGTGAATGACCTGCAGCTGGTCACAGAGATTTTTCAAAA
ACCCCTGATGGAGTCTGAGCTGCTGACAGAAAAAGAGGTTGCTATGATTTTTGTGAACTGGAAGGAGCTG
ATTATGTGTAATATCAAACTACTAAAAGCGCTGAGAGTCCGCAAGAAGATGTCCGGGGAGAAGATGCCTG
TGAAGATGATTGGAGACATCCTGAGCGCACAGCTGCCGCACATGCAGCCCTACATCCGCTTCTGCAGCCG
CCAGCTCAACGGGGCTGCCCTGATCCAGCAGAAGACGGACGAGGCCCCAGACTTCAAGGAGTTCGTCAAA
AGATTGGCAATGGATCCTCGGTGTAAAGGGATGCCACTCTCTAGTTTTATACTGAAGCCTATGCAACGGG
TAACAAGATACCCACTGATCATTAAAAATATCCTGGAAAACACCCCTGAAAACCACCCGGACCACAGCCA
CTTGAAGCACGCCCTGGAGAAGGCGGAAGAGCTCTGTTCCCAGGTGAACGAAGGGGTGCGGGAGAAGGAG
AACTCTGACCGGCTGGAGTGGATCCAGGCCCACGTGCAGTGTGAAGGCCTGTCTGAGCAACTTGTGTTCA
ATTCAGTGACCAATTGCTTGGGGCCGCGCAAATTTCTGCACAGTGGGAAGCTCTACAAGGCCAAGAGCAA
CAAGGAGCTGTATGGCTTCCTTTTCAACGACTTCCTCCTGCTGACTCAGATCACGAAGCCTTTGGGGTCT
TCTGGCACCGACAAAGTCTTCAGCCCCAAATCAAACCTGCAGTATAAAATGTATAAAACACCTATTTTCC
TAAATGAGGTTCTAGTAAAATTACCCACCGACCCTTCTGGAGACGAGCCCATCTTCCACATCTCCCACAT
TGACCGCGTCTATACTCTCCGAGCAGAAAGCATAAATGAAAGGACTGCCTGGGTGCAGAAAATCAAAGCT
GCTTCTGAACTCTACATAGAGACTGAGAAAAAGAAGGAATTGTTGTTGTTAACTTGTTTATTGCAGCTTA
TAATGGTTACAAATAAAGCAATAGCATCACAAATTTCACAAATAAAGCATTTTTTTCACTGCATTCTAGT
TGTGGTTTGTCCAAACTCATCAATGTATCTTAAGGCGTAAATTGTAAGCGTTAATATTTTGTTAAAATTC
GCGTTAAATTTTTGTTAAATCAGCTCATTTTTTAACCAATAGGCCGAAATCGGCAAAATCCCTTATAAAT
CAAAAGAATAGACCGAGATAGGGT
[37 nt withheld, positions 4015-4051]
AAAGAACGTGGACTCCAACGTCAAAGG
[49 nt withheld, positions 4079-4127]
T
[91 nt withheld, positions 4129-4219]
G
[124 nt withheld, positions 4221-4344]
CAGGTGGCACTTTTCGGGGAAATGTGCGCGGAACCCCTATTTGTTTATTTTTCTAAATACATTCAAATAT
GTATCCGCTCATGAGACAATAACCCTGATAAATGCTTCAATAATATTGAAAAAGGAAGAGTCCTGAGGCG
GAAAGAACCAGCTGTGGAATGTGTGTCAGTTAGGGTGTGGAAAGTCCCCAGGCTCCCCAGCAGGCAGAAG
TATGCAAAGCATGCATCTCAATTAGTCAGCAACCAGGTGTGGAAAGTCCCCAGGCTCCCCAGCAGGCAGA
AGTATGCAAAGCATGCATCTCAATTAGTCAGCAACCATAGTCCCGCCCCTAACTCCGCCCATCCCGCCCC
TAACTCCGCCCAGTTCCGCCCATTCTCCGCCCCATGGCTGACTAATTTTTTTTATTTATGCAGAGGCCGA
GGCCGCCTCGGCCTCTGAGCTATTCCAGAAGTAGTGAGGAGGCTTTTTTGGAGGCCTAGGCTTTTGCAAA
GATCGATCAAGAGACAGGATGAGGATCGTTTCGCATGATTGAACAAGATGGATTGCACGCAGGTTCTCCG
GCCGCTTGGGTGGAGAGGCTATTCGGCTATGACTGGGCACAACAGACAATCGGCTGCTCTGATGCCGCCG
TGTTCCGGCTGTCAGCGCAGGGGCGCCCGGTTCTTTTTGTCAAGACCGACCTGTCCGGTGCCCTGAATGA
ACTGCAAGACGAGGCAGCGCGGCTATCGTGGCTGGCCACGACGGGCGTTCCTTGCGCAGCTGTGCTCGAC
GTTGTCACTGAAGCGGGAAGGGACTGGCTGCTATTGGGCGAAGTGCCGGGGCAGGATCTCCTGTCATCTC
ACCTTGCTCCTGCCGAGAAAGTATCCATCATGGCTGATGCAATGCGGCGGCTGCATACGCTTGATCCGGC
TACCTGCCCATTCGACCACCAAGCGAAACATCGCATCGAGCGAGCACGTACTCGGATGGAAGCCGGTCTT
GTCGATCAGGATGATCTGGACGAAGAGCATCAGGGGCTCGCGCCAGCCGAACTGTTCGCCAGGCTCAAGG
CGAGCATGCCCGACGGCGAGGATCTCGTCGTGACCCATGGCGATGCCTGCTTGCCGAATATCATGGTGGA
AAATGGCCGCTTTTCTGGATTCATCGACTGTGGCCGGCTGGGTGTGGCGGACCGCTATCAGGACATAGCG
TTGGCTACCCGTGATATTGCTGAAGAGCTTGGCGGCGAATGGGCTGACCGCTTCCTCGTGCTTTACGGTA
TCGCCGCTCCCGATTCGCAGCGCATCGCCTTCTATCGCCTTCTTGACGAGTTCTTCTGAGCGGGACTCTG
GGGTTCGAAATGACCGACCAAGCGACGCCCAACCTGCCATCACGAGATTTCGATTCCACCGCCGCCTTCT
ATGAAAGGTTGGGCTTCGGAATCGTTTTCCGGGACGCCGGCTGGATGATCCTCCAGCGCGGGGATCTCAT
GCTGGAGTTCTTCGCCCACCCTAGGGGGAGGCTAACTGAAACACGGAAGGAGACAATACCGGAAGGAACC
CGCGCTATGACGGCAATAAAAAGACAGAATAAAACGCACGGTGTTGGGTCGTTTGTTCATAAACGCGGGG
TTCGGTCCCAGGGCTGGCACTCTGTCGATACCCCACCGAGACCCCATTGGGGCCAATACGCCCGCGTTTC
TTCCTTTTCCCCACCCCACCCCCCAAGTTCGGGTGAAGGCCCAGGGCTCGCAGCCAACGTCGGGGCGGCA
GGCCCTGCCATAGCCTCAGGTTACTCATATATACTTTAGATTGATTTAAAACTTCATTTTTAATTTAAAA
GGATCTAGGTGAAGATCCTTTTTGATAATCTCATGACCAAAATCCCTTAACGTGAGTTTTCGTTCCACTG
AGCGTCAGACCCCGTAGAAAAGATCAAAGGATCTTCTTGAGATCCTTTTTTTCTGCGCGTAATCTGCTGC
TTGCAAACAAAAAAACCACCGCTACCAGCGGTGGTTTGTTTGCCGGATCAAGAGCTACCAACTCTTTTTC
CGAAGGTAACTGGCTTCAGCAGAGCGCAGATACCAAATACTGTCCTTCTAGTGTAGCCGTAGTTAGGCCA
CCACTTCAAGAACTCTGTAGCACCGCCTACATACCTCGCTCTGCTAATCCTGTTACCAGTGGCTGCTGCC
AGTGGCGATAAGTCGTGTCTTACCGGGTTGGACTCAAGACGATAGTTACCGGATAAGGCGCAGCGGTCGG
GCTGAACGGGGGGTTCGTGCACACAGCCCAGCTTGGAGCGAACGACCTACACCGAACTGAGATACCTACA
GCGTGAGCTATGAGAAAGCGCCACGCTTCCCGAAGGGAGAAAGGCGGACAGGTATCCGGTAAGCGGCAGG
GTCGGAACAGGAGAGCGCACGAGGGAGCTTCCAGGGGGAAACGCCTGGTATCTTTATAGTCCTGTCGGGT
TTCGCCACCTCTGACTTGAGCGTCGATTTTTGTGATGCTCGTCAGGGGGGCGGAGCCTATGGAAAAACGC
CAGCAACGCGGCCTTTTTACGGTTCCTGGCCTTTTGCTGGCCTTTTGCTCACATGTTCTTTCCTGCGTTA
TCCCCTGATTCTGTGGATAACCGTATTACCGCCATGCAT
