Features (pLannotate 1.2.2; 21 found; start..end, strand, type, name):
      1..204     +  promoter       CMV promoter: human cytomegalovirus (CMV) immediate early promoter
    245..301     +  misc_feature   MCS: multiple cloning site
    305..333     +  misc_feature   MCS (fragment): multiple cloning site
    377..712     +  CDS            sspB (fragment): SSPB_HAEIN - Experimental evidence at protein level: Swiss-Prot protein existence level 1. Also stimulates degradation of the N-terminus of RseA (residues 1-108, alone or in complex with sigma-E) by ClpX-ClpP in a non-ssrA-mediated fashion. From Haemophilus influenzae (strain ATCC 51907 / DSM 11121 / KW20 / Rd).
    725..753     +  misc_feature   MCS (fragment): multiple cloning site
    797..1132    +  CDS            sspB (fragment): SSPB_HAEIN - Experimental evidence at protein level: Swiss-Prot protein existence level 1. Also stimulates degradation of the N-terminus of RseA (residues 1-108, alone or in complex with sigma-E) by ClpX-ClpP in a non-ssrA-mediated fashion. From Haemophilus influenzae (strain ATCC 51907 / DSM 11121 / KW20 / Rd).
   1145..1840    +  CDS            mScarlet: mScarlet is a basic (constitutively fluorescent) red fluorescent protein published in 2016, derived from synthetic construct. It has moderate acid sensitivity.
   1841..1869    +  misc_feature   MCS (fragment): multiple cloning site
   1913..2242    +  CDS            sspB (fragment): SSPB_HAEIN - Experimental evidence at protein level: Swiss-Prot protein existence level 1. Also stimulates degradation of the N-terminus of RseA (residues 1-108, alone or in complex with sigma-E) by ClpX-ClpP in a non-ssrA-mediated fashion. From Haemophilus influenzae (strain ATCC 51907 / DSM 11121 / KW20 / Rd).
   2255..2283    +  misc_feature   MCS (fragment): multiple cloning site
   2315..3382    +  CDS            ITSN1 (fragment): ITSN1_HUMAN - Also known as ITSN From Homo sapiens (Human).
   3397..3518    +  polyA_signal   SV40 poly(A) signal: SV40 polyadenylation signal
   3552..3980    -  rep_origin     f1 ori (sequence partly withheld): f1 bacteriophage origin of replication; arrow indicates direction of (+) strand synthesis
   4007..4111    +  promoter       AmpR promoter: bla
   4113..4470    +  promoter       SV40 promoter: SV40 enhancer and early promoter
   4505..5299    +  CDS            NeoR/KanR: aminoglycoside phosphotransferase from Tn5; aph(3')-II (or nptII); confers resistance to neomycin, kanamycin, and G418 (Geneticin®)
   5320..5472    +  CDS            ble (fragment): BLE_KLEPN - Experimental evidence at protein level: Swiss-Prot protein existence level 1. Binding protein with a strong affinity to the bleomycin family of antibiotics. Binds to CL990; an antimitotic-antibiotic compound. From Klebsiella pneumoniae.
   5531..5578    +  polyA_signal   HSV TK poly(A) signal: herpes simplex virus thymidine kinase polyadenylation signal (Cole and Stacy, 1985)
   5669..5685    -  polyA_signal   bGH poly(A) signal (fragment): bovine growth hormone polyadenylation signal
   5907..6495    +  rep_origin     ori: high-copy-number ColE1/pMB1/pBR322/pUC origin of replication
   6670..6973    +  enhancer       CMV enhancer: human cytomegalovirus immediate early enhancer
>Addgene plasmid #114425 | 2xsspB-mSc-sspB-ITSN1 | addgene full sequence | sequence record 224807 | Addgene NGS Result
GTGATGCGGTTTTGGCAGTACATCAATGGGCGTGGATAGCGGTTTGACTCACGGGGATTTCCAAGTCTCC
ACCCCATTGACGTCAATGGGAGTTTGTTTTGGCACCAAAATCAACGGGACTTTCCAAAATGTCGTAACAA
CTCCGCCCCATTGACGCAAATGGGCGGTAGGCGTGTACGGTGGGAGGTCTATATAAGCAGAGCTGGTTTA
GTGAACCGTCAGATCCGCTAGCGCTACCGGACTCAGATCTCGAGCTCAAGCTTCGAATTCTGCAGTCGAC
GGTACCGCGGGCCCGGGATCCATGGGACTCAGATCTCGAGCTCAAGCTTCGAACGAATTCGGCATTGATC
TGAGCGGCCTGACCCTGCAGGAATTCAGCTCCCCGAAACGCCCTAAGCTGCTGCGTGAATATTACGATTG
GCTGGTTGATAACAGCTTTACCCCATATCTGGTGGTGGATGCCACATACCTGGGCGTGAACGTGCCCGTG
GAGTATGTGAAAGACGGTCAGATCGTGCTGAATCTGTCTGCAAGTGCGACCGGCAACCTGCAACTGACAA
ATGATTTTATCCAGTTCAACGCCCGCTTTAAGGGCGTGTCTCGTGAACTGTATATCCCGATGGGTGCCGC
TCTGGCCATTTACGCTCGCGAGAACGGCGATGGTGTGATGTTCGAACCAGAAGAAATCTATGACGAGCTG
AATATTGGTCCACCGGGATCCATGGGACTCAGATCTCGAGCTCAAGCTTCGAACGAATTCGGCATTGATC
TGAGCGGCCTGACCCTGCAGGAATTCAGCTCCCCGAAACGCCCTAAGCTGCTGCGTGAATATTACGATTG
GCTGGTTGATAACAGCTTTACCCCATATCTGGTGGTGGATGCCACATACCTGGGCGTGAACGTGCCCGTG
GAGTATGTGAAAGACGGTCAGATCGTGCTGAATCTGTCTGCAAGTGCGACCGGCAACCTGCAACTGACAA
ATGATTTTATCCAGTTCAACGCCCGCTTTAAGGGCGTGTCTCGTGAACTGTATATCCCGATGGGTGCCGC
TCTGGCCATTTACGCTCGCGAGAACGGCGATGGTGTGATGTTCGAACCAGAAGAAATCTATGACGAGCTG
AATATTGGTCCACCGGTCGCCACCATGGTGAGCAAGGGCGAGGCAGTGATCAAGGAGTTCATGCGGTTCA
AGGTGCACATGGAGGGCTCCATGAACGGCCACGAGTTCGAGATCGAGGGCGAGGGCGAGGGCCGCCCCTA
CGAGGGCACCCAGACCGCCAAGCTGAAGGTGACCAAGGGTGGCCCCCTGCCCTTCTCCTGGGACATCCTG
TCCCCTCAGTTCATGTACGGCTCCAGGGCCTTCACCAAGCACCCCGCCGACATCCCCGACTACTATAAGC
AGTCCTTCCCCGAGGGCTTCAAGTGGGAGCGCGTGATGAACTTCGAGGACGGCGGCGCCGTGACCGTGAC
CCAGGACACCTCCCTGGAGGACGGCACCCTGATCTACAAGGTGAAGCTCCGCGGCACCAACTTCCCTCCT
GACGGCCCCGTAATGCAGAAGAAGACAATGGGCTGGGAAGCGTCCACCGAGCGGTTGTACCCCGAGGACG
GCGTGCTGAAGGGCGACATTAAGATGGCCCTGCGCCTGAAGGACGGCGGCCGCTACCTGGCGGACTTCAA
GACCACCTACAAGGCCAAGAAGCCCGTGCAGATGCCCGGCGCCTACAACGTCGACCGCAAGTTGGACATC
ACCTCCCACAACGAGGACTACACCGTGGTGGAACAGTACGAACGCTCCGAGGGCCGCCACTCCACCGGCG
GCATGGACGAGCTGTACAAGGGACTCAGATCTCGAGCTCAAGCTTCGAACGAATTCGGCATTGATCTGAG
CGGCCTGACCCTGCAGGAATTCAGCTCCCCGAAACGCCCTAAGCTGCTGCGTGAATATTACGATTGGCTG
GTTGATAACAGCTTTACCCCATATCTGGTGGTGGATGCCACATACCTGGGCGTGAACGTGCCCGTGGAGT
ATGTGAAAGACGGTCAGATCGTGCTGAATCTGTCTGCAAGTGCGACCGGCAACCTGCAACTGACAAATGA
TTTTATCCAGTTCAACGCCCGCTTTAAGGGCGTGTCTCGTGAACTGTATATCCCGATGGGTGCCGCTCTG
GCCATTTACGCTCGCGAGAACGGCGATGGTGTGATGTTCGAACCAGAAGAAATCTATGACGAGCTGAATA
TTGGTGGATCCATGGGACTCAGATCTCGAGCTCAAGCTTCGAACGAATTCGGCATTGATCTGAGCGGCCT
GACCCTGCAGGTCCGGAATATGTTGACCCCAACTGAAAGAAAGCGACAAGGATACATCCACGAGCTCATT
GTCACCGAGGAGAACTATGTGAATGACCTGCAGCTGGTCACAGAGATTTTTCAAAAACCCCTGATGGAGT
CTGAGCTGCTGACAGAAAAAGAGGTTGCTATGATTTTTGTGAACTGGAAGGAGCTGATTATGTGTAATAT
CAAACTACTAAAAGCGCTGAGAGTCCGCAAGAAGATGTCCGGGGAGAAGATGCCTGTGAAGATGATTGGA
GACATCCTGAGCGCACAGCTGCCGCACATGCAGCCCTACATCCGCTTCTGCAGCCGCCAGCTCAACGGGG
CTGCCCTGATCCAGCAGAAGACGGACGAGGCCCCAGACTTCAAGGAGTTCGTCAAAAGATTGGCAATGGA
TCCTCGGTGTAAAGGGATGCCACTCTCTAGTTTTATACTGAAGCCTATGCAACGGGTAACAAGATACCCA
CTGATCATTAAAAATATCCTGGAAAACACCCCTGAAAACCACCCGGACCACAGCCACTTGAAGCACGCCC
TGGAGAAGGCGGAAGAGCTCTGTTCCCAGGTGAACGAAGGGGTGCGGGAGAAGGAGAACTCTGACCGGCT
GGAGTGGATCCAGGCCCACGTGCAGTGTGAAGGCCTGTCTGAGCAACTTGTGTTCAATTCAGTGACCAAT
TGCTTGGGGCCGCGCAAATTTCTGCACAGTGGGAAGCTCTACAAGGCCAAGAGCAACAAGGAGCTGTATG
GCTTCCTTTTCAACGACTTCCTCCTGCTGACTCAGATCACGAAGCCTTTGGGGTCTTCTGGCACCGACAA
AGTCTTCAGCCCCAAATCAAACCTGCAGTATAAAATGTATAAAACACCTATTTTCCTAAATGAGGTTCTA
GTAAAATTACCCACCGACCCTTCTGGAGACGAGCCCATCTTCCACATCTCCCACATTGACCGCGTCTATA
CTCTCCGAGCAGAAAGCATAAATGAAAGGACTGCCTGGGTGCAGAAAATCAAAGCTGCTTCTGAACTCTA
CATAGAGACTGAGAAAAAGAAGGAATTGTTGTTGTTAACTTGTTTATTGCAGCTTATAATGGTTACAAAT
AAAGCAATAGCATCACAAATTTCACAAATAAAGCATTTTTTTCACTGCATTCTAGTTGTGGTTTGTCCAA
ACTCATCAATGTATCTTAAGGCGTAAATTGTAAGCGTTAATATTTTGTTAAAATTCGCGTTAAATTTTTG
TTAAATCAGCTCATTTTTTAACCAATAGGCCGAAATCGGCAAAATCCCTTATAAATCAAAAGAATAGACC
GAGATAGGGT
[37 nt withheld, positions 3651-3687]
AAAGAACGTGGACTCCAACGTCAAAGG
[49 nt withheld, positions 3715-3763]
T
[91 nt withheld, positions 3765-3855]
G
[124 nt withheld, positions 3857-3980]
CAGGTGGCACTTTTCGGGGAAATGTGCGCGGAACCCCTATTTGTTTATTTTTCTAAATACATTCAAATAT
GTATCCGCTCATGAGACAATAACCCTGATAAATGCTTCAATAATATTGAAAAAGGAAGAGTCCTGAGGCG
GAAAGAACCAGCTGTGGAATGTGTGTCAGTTAGGGTGTGGAAAGTCCCCAGGCTCCCCAGCAGGCAGAAG
TATGCAAAGCATGCATCTCAATTAGTCAGCAACCAGGTGTGGAAAGTCCCCAGGCTCCCCAGCAGGCAGA
AGTATGCAAAGCATGCATCTCAATTAGTCAGCAACCATAGTCCCGCCCCTAACTCCGCCCATCCCGCCCC
TAACTCCGCCCAGTTCCGCCCATTCTCCGCCCCATGGCTGACTAATTTTTTTTATTTATGCAGAGGCCGA
GGCCGCCTCGGCCTCTGAGCTATTCCAGAAGTAGTGAGGAGGCTTTTTTGGAGGCCTAGGCTTTTGCAAA
GATCGATCAAGAGACAGGATGAGGATCGTTTCGCATGATTGAACAAGATGGATTGCACGCAGGTTCTCCG
GCCGCTTGGGTGGAGAGGCTATTCGGCTATGACTGGGCACAACAGACAATCGGCTGCTCTGATGCCGCCG
TGTTCCGGCTGTCAGCGCAGGGGCGCCCGGTTCTTTTTGTCAAGACCGACCTGTCCGGTGCCCTGAATGA
ACTGCAAGACGAGGCAGCGCGGCTATCGTGGCTGGCCACGACGGGCGTTCCTTGCGCAGCTGTGCTCGAC
GTTGTCACTGAAGCGGGAAGGGACTGGCTGCTATTGGGCGAAGTGCCGGGGCAGGATCTCCTGTCATCTC
ACCTTGCTCCTGCCGAGAAAGTATCCATCATGGCTGATGCAATGCGGCGGCTGCATACGCTTGATCCGGC
TACCTGCCCATTCGACCACCAAGCGAAACATCGCATCGAGCGAGCACGTACTCGGATGGAAGCCGGTCTT
GTCGATCAGGATGATCTGGACGAAGAGCATCAGGGGCTCGCGCCAGCCGAACTGTTCGCCAGGCTCAAGG
CGAGCATGCCCGACGGCGAGGATCTCGTCGTGACCCATGGCGATGCCTGCTTGCCGAATATCATGGTGGA
AAATGGCCGCTTTTCTGGATTCATCGACTGTGGCCGGCTGGGTGTGGCGGACCGCTATCAGGACATAGCG
TTGGCTACCCGTGATATTGCTGAAGAGCTTGGCGGCGAATGGGCTGACCGCTTCCTCGTGCTTTACGGTA
TCGCCGCTCCCGATTCGCAGCGCATCGCCTTCTATCGCCTTCTTGACGAGTTCTTCTGAGCGGGACTCTG
GGGTTCGAAATGACCGACCAAGCGACGCCCAACCTGCCATCACGAGATTTCGATTCCACCGCCGCCTTCT
ATGAAAGGTTGGGCTTCGGAATCGTTTTCCGGGACGCCGGCTGGATGATCCTCCAGCGCGGGGATCTCAT
GCTGGAGTTCTTCGCCCACCCTAGGGGGAGGCTAACTGAAACACGGAAGGAGACAATACCGGAAGGAACC
CGCGCTATGACGGCAATAAAAAGACAGAATAAAACGCACGGTGTTGGGTCGTTTGTTCATAAACGCGGGG
TTCGGTCCCAGGGCTGGCACTCTGTCGATACCCCACCGAGACCCCATTGGGGCCAATACGCCCGCGTTTC
TTCCTTTTCCCCACCCCACCCCCCAAGTTCGGGTGAAGGCCCAGGGCTCGCAGCCAACGTCGGGGCGGCA
GGCCCTGCCATAGCCTCAGGTTACTCATATATACTTTAGATTGATTTAAAACTTCATTTTTAATTTAAAA
GGATCTAGGTGAAGATCCTTTTTGATAATCTCATGACCAAAATCCCTTAACGTGAGTTTTCGTTCCACTG
AGCGTCAGACCCCGTAGAAAAGATCAAAGGATCTTCTTGAGATCCTTTTTTTCTGCGCGTAATCTGCTGC
TTGCAAACAAAAAAACCACCGCTACCAGCGGTGGTTTGTTTGCCGGATCAAGAGCTACCAACTCTTTTTC
CGAAGGTAACTGGCTTCAGCAGAGCGCAGATACCAAATACTGTTCTTCTAGTGTAGCCGTAGTTAGGCCA
CCACTTCAAGAACTCTGTAGCACCGCCTACATACCTCGCTCTGCTAATCCTGTTACCAGTGGCTGCTGCC
AGTGGCGATAAGTCGTGTCTTACCGGGTTGGACTCAAGACGATAGTTACCGGATAAGGCGCAGCGGTCGG
GCTGAACGGGGGGTTCGTGCACACAGCCCAGCTTGGAGCGAACGACCTACACCGAACTGAGATACCTACA
GCGTGAGCTATGAGAAAGCGCCACGCTTCCCGAAGGGAGAAAGGCGGACAGGTATCCGGTAAGCGGCAGG
GTCGGAACAGGAGAGCGCACGAGGGAGCTTCCAGGGGGAAACGCCTGGTATCTTTATAGTCCTGTCGGGT
TTCGCCACCTCTGACTTGAGCGTCGATTTTTGTGATGCTCGTCAGGGGGGCGGAGCCTATGGAAAAACGC
CAGCAACGCGGCCTTTTTACGGTTCCTGGCCTTTTGCTGGCCTTTTGCTCACATGTTCTTTCCTGCGTTA
TCCCCTGATTCTGTGGATAACCGTATTACCGCCATGCATTAGTTATTAATAGTAATCAATTACGGGGTCA
TTAGTTCATAGCCCATATATGGAGTTCCGCGTTACATAACTTACGGTAAATGGCCCGCCTGGCTGACCGC
CCAACGACCCCCGCCCATTGACGTCAATAATGACGTATGTTCCCATAGTAACGCCAATAGGGACTTTCCA
TTGACGTCAATGGGTGGAGTATTTACGGTAAACTGCCCACTTGGCAGTACATCAAGTGTATCATATGCCA
AGTACGCCCCCTATTGACGTCAATGACGGTAAATGGCCCGCCTGGCATTATGCCCAGTACATGACCTTAT
GGGACTTTCCTACTTGGCAGTACATCTACGTATTAGTCATCGCTATTACCATG
